Addgene plasmid #174260: pAPM-miR30-IFIH1-ts2
Purpose: IFIH1 knockdown
Depositing lab: Jeremy Luban. Depositing organization: University of Massachusetts, Worcester. Publication: IFIH1 (MDA5) is required for innate immune detection of intron-containing RNA expressed from the HIV-1 provirus. Guney MH, Nagalekshmi K, McCauley SM, Carbone C, Aydemir O, Luban J. Proc Natl Acad Sci U S A. 2024 Jul 16;121(29):e2404349121. doi: 10.1073/pnas.2404349121. Epub 2024 Jul 10. PubMed 38985764.
Backbone
  Vector backbone: pAPM-miR30
  Vector type: Lentiviral, RNAi
  Selectable markers: Puromycin
Growth in bacteria
  Bacterial resistance: Ampicillin, 100 μg/mL
  Growth temperature: 30°C
  Growth strain: NEB Stable
  Copy number: High Copy
Gene/Insert
  Gene/Insert name: IFIH1 shRNA
  gRNA/shRNA sequence: TTTATACATCATCTTCTCTCGG
  Species: H. sapiens (human)
  Entrez Gene: IFIH1 (a.k.a. AGS7, Hlcd, IDDM19, IMD95, MDA-5, MDA5, RLR-2, SGMRT1)
  Promoter: SFFV
  Cloning method: Restriction Enzyme; 5′ cloning site unknown (unknown if destroyed)
Terms and licenses: Academic/Nonprofit Terms; Industry Terms: Not Available to Industry
Depositor comments: Please visit https://doi.org/10.1101/2023.11.17.567619 for bioRxiv preprint.
How to cite: pAPM-miR30-IFIH1-ts2 was a gift from Jeremy Luban (Addgene plasmid # 174260 ; http://n2t.net/addgene:174260 ; RRID:Addgene_174260)
