[The description below was written by a language model from this plasmid's Addgene catalogue record and pLannotate feature annotations shown in this document.]
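Description:
pAPM-miR30-IFIH1-ts2 is a lentiviral RNAi vector built on the pAPM-miR30 backbone for knocking down human IFIH1, the gene encoding the cytosolic RNA sensor MDA5. In bacteria it is maintained through a high-copy ColE1/pUC-type origin and selected with ampicillin via the β-lactamase gene. The transfer-vector portion is HIV-1 derived. A CMV enhancer/promoter sits upstream of a truncated 5' LTR and drives genomic RNA production in packaging cells. It is followed by the Ψ packaging signal with a short gag fragment, the Rev response element for Rev-dependent nuclear export, and the cPPT/CTS element that aids nuclear import of the reverse-transcribed genome. A second truncated LTR closes the cassette at the 3' end; the annotation tool labels it as a 5' LTR, but by position it serves as the 3' LTR. An SV40 enhancer/early promoter is also annotated in the plasmid backbone, and its role is not stated in the record.

The payload is a single transcription unit driven by the spleen focus-forming virus (SFFV) LTR promoter, which is active in many haematopoietic and primary immune cell types. This promoter expresses the puromycin N-acetyltransferase gene (pac), and immediately downstream lie 5' and 3' flanking fragments of human miR-30a. The short unannotated gap between these flanks presumably holds the IFIH1-targeting hairpin. Because the shRNA is embedded in a microRNA scaffold on the same Pol II transcript as the resistance marker, it is processed through the endogenous microRNA pathway, and puromycin selection of transduced cells is linked to expression of the knockdown cassette. The "ts2" suffix suggests one of several target sites, though the record does not define it. The associated publication concerns the requirement for IFIH1/MDA5 in innate immune detection of intron-containing RNA from the HIV-1 provirus.
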