Features (pLannotate 1.2.2; 19 found; start..end, strand, type, name):
    339..538     +  promoter       CMV promoter: human cytomegalovirus (CMV) immediate early promoter
    556..736     +  LTR            5' LTR (truncated): truncated 5' long terminal repeat (LTR) from HIV-1
    783..908     +  misc_feature   HIV-1 Ψ: packaging signal of human immunodeficiency virus type 1
    892..1230    +  CDS            HIV-1 gag (fragment): gag protein from human immunodeficiency virus 1; gag
   1405..1638    +  misc_feature   RRE: The Rev response element (RRE) of HIV-1 allows for Rev-dependent mRNA export from the nucleus to the cytoplasm.
   2015..2115    +  CDS            Rev (fragment): human immunodeficiency virus 1 (HIV-1) Rev protein; rev; enhances nuclear export of unspliced and incompletely spliced viral mRNAs
   2165..2282    +  misc_feature   cPPT/CTS: central polypurine tract and central termination sequence of HIV-1
   2419..2826    +  promoter       SFFV promoter: spleen focus-forming virus long terminal repeat (LTR) promoter
   2847..3443    +  CDS            pac: PUAC_STRAD - Protein predicted: Swiss-Prot protein existence level 4. Detoxification of puromycin. From Streptomyces alboniger.
   3468..3513    +  ncRNA          5' miR-30a (fragment): sequence upstream of the 71-nt precursor of the human miR-30a microRNA (Zeng et al., 2002) miRNA
   3583..3608    +  ncRNA          3' miR-30a (fragment): sequence downstream of the 71-nt precursor of the human miR-30a microRNA (Zeng et al., 2002) miRNA
   3638..3657    +  misc_feature   cPPT/CTS (fragment): central polypurine tract and central termination sequence of HIV-1
   3689..3869    +  LTR            5' LTR (truncated): truncated 5' long terminal repeat (LTR) from HIV-1
   3940..4528    -  rep_origin     ori: high-copy-number ColE1/pMB1/pBR322/pUC origin of replication
   4699..5559    -  CDS            AmpR: β-lactamase; bla; confers resistance to ampicillin, carbenicillin, and related antibiotics
   5560..5664    -  promoter       AmpR promoter: bla
   5723..5775    -  misc_feature   bom (fragment): basis of mobility region from pBR322
   5937..6266    +  promoter       SV40 promoter: SV40 enhancer and early promoter
   6278..338     +  enhancer       CMV enhancer (across the origin): human cytomegalovirus immediate early enhancer
>Addgene plasmid #174260 | pAPM-miR30-IFIH1-ts2 | addgene full sequence | sequence record 343175 | Addgene NGS Result
GGTCATTAGTTCATAGCCCATATATGGAGTTCCGCGTTACATAACTTACGGTAAATGGCCCGCCTGGCTG
ACCGCCCAACGACCCCCGCCCATTGACGTCAATAATGACGTATGTTCCCATAGTAACGCCAATAGGGACT
TTCCATTGACGTCAATGGGTGGAGTATTTACGGTAAACTGCCCACTTGGCAGTACATCAAGTGTATCATA
TGCCAAGTACGCCCCCTATTGACGTCAATGACGGTAAATGGCCCGCCTGGCATTATGCCCAGTACATGAC
CTTATGGGACTTTCCTACTTGGCAGTACATCTACGTATTAGTCATCGCTATTACCATGGTGATGCGGTTT
TGGCAGTACATCAATGGGCGTGGATAGCGGTTTGACTCACGGGGATTTCCAAGTCTCCACCCCATTGACG
TCAATGGGAGTTTGTTTTGGCACCAAAATCAACGGGACTTTCCAAAATGTCGTAACAACTCCGCCCCATT
GACGCAAATGGGCGGTAGGCGTGTACGGTGGGAGGTCTATATAAGCAGCGCGTTTTGCCTGTACTGGGTC
TCTCTGGTTAGACCAGATCTGAGCCTGGGAGCTCTCTGGCTAACTAGGGAACCCACTGCTTAAGCCTCAA
TAAAGCTTGCCTTGAGTGCTTCAAGTAGTGTGTGCCCGTCTGTTGTGTGACTCTGGTAACTAGAGATCCC
TCAGACCCTTTTAGTCAGTGTGGAAAATCTCTAGCAGTGGCGCCCGAACAGGGACTTGAAAGCGAAAGGG
AAACCAGAGGAGCTCTCTCGACGCAGGACTCGGCTTGCTGAAGCGCGCACGGCAAGAGGCGAGGGGCGGC
GACTGGTGAGTACGCCAAAAATTTTGACTAGCGGAGGCTAGAAGGAGAGAGATGGGTGCGAGAGCGTCAG
TATTAAGCGGGGGAGAATTAGATCGCGATGGGAAAAAATTCGGTTAAGGCCAGGGGGAAAGAAAAAATAT
AAATTAAAACATATAGTATGGGCAAGCAGGGAGCTAGAACGATTCGCAGTTAATCCTGGCCTGTTAGAAA
CATCAGAAGGCTGTAGACAAATACTGGGACAGCTACAACCATCCCTTCAGACAGGATCAGAAGAACTTAG
ATCATTATATAATACAGTAGCAACCCTCTATTGTGTGCATCAAAGGATAGAGATAAAAGACACCAAGGAA
GCTTTAGACAAGATAGAGGAAGAGCAAAACAAAAGTAAGACCACCGCACAGCAAGCGGCCGGCCGCTGAT
CTTCAGACCTGGAGGAGGAGATATGAGGGACAATTGGAGAAGTGAATTATATAAATATAAAGTAGTAAAA
ATTGAACCATTAGGAGTAGCACCCACCAAGGCAAAGAGAAGAGTGGTGCAGAGAGAAAAAAGAGCAGTGG
GAATAGGAGCTTTGTTCCTTGGGTTCTTGGGAGCAGCAGGAAGCACTATGGGCGCAGCGTCAATGACGCT
GACGGTACAGGCCAGACAATTATTGTCTGGTATAGTGCAGCAGCAGAACAATTTGCTGAGGGCTATTGAG
GCGCAACAGCATCTGTTGCAACTCACAGTCTGGGGCATCAAGCAGCTCCAGGCAAGAATCCTGGCTGTGG
AAAGATACCTAAAGGATCAACAGCTCCTGGGGATTTGGGGTTGCTCTGGAAAACTCATTTGCACCACTGC
TGTGCCTTGGAATGCTAGTTGGAGTAATAAATCTCTGGAACAGATTTGGAATCACACGACCTGGATGGAG
TGGGACAGAGAAATTAACAATTACACAAGCTTAATACACTCCTTAATTGAAGAATCGCAAAACCAGCAAG
AAAAGAATGAACAAGAATTATTGGAATTAGATAAATGGGCAAGTTTGTGGAATTGGTTTAACATAACAAA
TTGGCTGTGGTATATAAAATTATTCATAATGATAGTAGGAGGCTTGGTAGGTTTAAGAATAGTTTTTGCT
GTACTTTCTATAGTGAATAGAGTTAGGCAGGGATATTCACCATTATCGTTTCAGACCCACCTCCCAACCC
CGAGGGGACCCGACAGGCCCGAAGGAATAGAAGAAGAAGGTGGAGAGAGAGACAGAGACAGATCCATTCG
ATTAGTGAACGGATCGGCACTGCGTGCGCCAATTCTGCAGACAAATGGCAGTATTCATCCACAATTTTAA
AAGAAAAGGGGGGATTGGGGGGTACAGTGCAGGGGAAAGAATAGTAGACATAATAGCAACAGACATACAA
ACTAAAGAATTACAAAAACAAATTACAAAAATTCAAAATTTTCGGGTTTATTACAGGGACAGCAGAGATC
CAGTTTGGTTAATTAACTGCAGCCCCGATAAAATAAAAGATTTTATTTAGTCTCCAGAAAAAGGGGGGAA
TGAAAGACCCCACCTGTAGGTTTGGCAAGCTAGCTGCAGTAACGCCATTTTGCAAGGCATGGAAAAATAC
CAAACCAAGAATAGAGAAGTTCAGATCAAGGGCGGGTACATGAAAATAGCTAACGTTGGGCCAAACAGGA
TATCTGCGGTGAGCAGTTTCGGCCCCGGCCCGGGGCCAAGAACAGATGGTCACCGCAGTTTCGGCCCCGG
CCCGAGGCCAAGAACAGATGGTCCCCAGATATGGCCCAACCCTCAGCAGTTTCTTAAGACCCATCAGATG
TTTCCAGGCTCCCCCAAGGACCTGAAATGACCCTGCGCCTTATTTGAATTAACCAATCAGCCTGCTTCTC
GCTTCTGTTCGCGCGCTTCTGCTTCCCGAGCTCTATAAAAGAGCTCACAACCCCTCACTCGGCGCGCCAG
TCCTCCGACAGACTGAGTCGCCCGGGGGTCTAGAACGCGTGCCGCCATGACCGAATACAAACCTACCGTG
AGGCTGGCTACAAGAGATGATGTCCCAAGGGCTGTGAGAACACTGGCCGCCGCTTTTGCCGATTACCCTG
CCACACGCCACACTGTGGACCCAGATCGGCATATCGAGAGAGTGACTGAGCTGCAGGAACTGTTCCTGAC
CCGAGTGGGCCTGGACATTGGGAAGGTCTGGGTCGCAGACGATGGAGCAGCTGTGGCTGTCTGGACCACA
CCAGAGAGCGTGGAAGCCGGAGCTGTCTTTGCAGAGATCGGCCCTAGAATGGCAGAACTGAGCGGCTCCA
GGCTGGCAGCACAGCAGCAGATGGAGGGACTGCTGGCCCCACACAGGCCTAAGGAACCAGCATGGTTCCT
GGCTACCGTGGGGGTCTCTCCTGACCATCAGGGCAAAGGACTGGGAAGTGCTGTGGTCCTGCCAGGAGTG
GAGGCTGCAGAACGAGCTGGAGTCCCTGCATTTCTGGAGACCTCTGCTCCACGAAACCTGCCCTTCTATG
AACGGCTGGGCTTTACTGTGACCGCAGATGTGGAGGTCCCCGAAGGACCTAGGACCTGGTGCATGACACG
CAAACCCGGCGCCTGAGCGATCGCCGCGGCCGCCTTCTTAACCCAACAGAAGGCTCGAGAAGGTATATTG
CTGTTGACAGTGAGCGACGAGAGAAGATGATGTATAAATAGTGAAGCCACAGATGTATTTATACATCATC
TTCTCTCGGTGCCTACTGCCTCGGACTTCAAGGGGCTAGAATTCGGCAGCTGTAGATCTTAGCCACTTTT
TAAAAGAAAAGGGGGGACTGGAAGGGCTAACTGCATCCGGACTGTACTGGGTCTCTCTGGTTAGACCAGA
TCTGAGCCTGGGAGCTCTCTGGCTAACTAGGGAACCCACTGCTTAAGCCTCAATAAAGCTTGCCTTGAGT
GCTTCAAGTAGTGTGTGCCCGTCTGTTGTGTGACTCTGGTAACTAGAGATCCCTCAGACCCTTTTAGTCA
GTGTGGAAAATCTCTAGCAGGGCCCGTTTCATGTGAGCAAAAGGCCAGCAAAAGGCCAGGAACCGTAAAA
AGGCCGCGTTGCTGGCGTTTTTCCATAGGCTCCGCCCCCCTGACGAGCATCACAAAAATCGACGCTCAAG
TCAGAGGTGGCGAAACCCGACAGGACTATAAAGATACCAGGCGTTTCCCCCTGGAAGCTCCCTCGTGCGC
TCTCCTGTTCCGACCCTGCCGCTTACCGGATACCTGTCCGCCTTTCTCCCTTCGGGAAGCGTGGCGCTTT
CTCATAGCTCACGCTGTAGGTATCTCAGTTCGGTGTAGGTCGTTCGCTCCAAGCTGGGCTGTGTGCACGA
ACCCCCCGTTCAGCCCGACCGCTGCGCCTTATCCGGTAACTATCGTCTTGAGTCCAACCCGGTAAGACAC
GACTTATCGCCACTGGCAGCAGCCACTGGTAACAGGATTAGCAGAGCGAGGTATGTAGGCGGTGCTACAG
AGTTCTTGAAGTGGTGGCCTAACTACGGCTACACTAGAAGAACAGTATTTGGTATCTGCGCTCTGCTGAA
GCCAGTTACCTTCGGAAAAAGAGTTGGTAGCTCTTGATCCGGCAAACAAACCACCGCTGGTAGCGGTGGT
TTTTTTGTTTGCAAGCAGCAGATTACGCGCAGAAAAAAAGGATCTCAAGAAGATCCTTTGATCTTTTCTA
CGGGGTCTGACGCTCAGTGGAACGAAAACTCACGTTAAGGGATTTTGGTCATGAGATTATCAAAAAGGAT
CTTCACCTAGATCCTTTTAAATTAAAAATGAAGTTTTAAATCAATCTAAAGTATATATGAGTAAACTTGG
TCTGACAGTTACCAATGCTTAATCAGTGAGGCACCTATCTCAGCGATCTGTCTATTTCGTTCATCCATAG
TTGCCTGACTCCCCGTCGTGTAGATAACTACGATACGGGAGGGCTTACCATCTGGCCCCAGTGCTGCAAT
GATACCGCGAGACCCACGCTCACCGGCTCCAGATTTATCAGCAATAAACCAGCCAGCCGGAAGGGCCGAG
CGCAGAAGTGGTCCTGCAACTTTATCCGCCTCCATCCAGTCTATTAATTGTTGCCGGGAAGCTAGAGTAA
GTAGTTCGCCAGTTAATAGTTTGCGCAACGTTGTTGCCATTGCTACAGGCATCGTGGTGTCACGCTCGTC
GTTTGGTATGGCTTCATTCAGCTCCGGTTCCCAACGATCAAGGCGAGTTACATGATCCCCCATGTTGTGC
AAAAAAGCGGTTAGCTCCTTCGGTCCTCCGATCGTTGTCAGAAGTAAGTTGGCCGCAGTGTTATCACTCA
TGGTTATGGCAGCACTGCATAATTCTCTTACTGTCATGCCATCCGTAAGATGCTTTTCTGTGACTGGTGA
GTACTCAACCAAGTCATTCTGAGAATAGTGTATGCGGCGACCGAGTTGCTCTTGCCCGGCGTCAATACGG
GATAATACCGCGCCACATAGCAGAACTTTAAAAGTGCTCATCATTGGAAAACGTTCTTCGGGGCGAAAAC
TCTCAAGGATCTTACCGCTGTTGAGATCCAGTTCGATGTAACCCACTCGTGCACCCAACTGATCTTCAGC
ATCTTTTACTTTCACCAGCGTTTCTGGGTGAGCAAAAACAGGAAGGCAAAATGCCGCAAAAAAGGGAATA
AGGGCGACACGGAAATGTTGAATACTCATACTCTTCCTTTTTCAATATTATTGAAGCATTTATCAGGGTT
ATTGTCTCATGAGCGGATACATATTTGAATGTATTTAGAAAAATAAACAAATAGGGGTTCCGCGCACATT
TCCCCGAAAAGTGCCACCTGACGTCGACGGATCGGGAGATCTCCCGATCCCCTATGGTGCACTCTCAGTA
CAATCTGCTCTGATGCCGCATAGTTAAGCCAGTATCTGCTCCCTGCTTGTGTGTTGGAGGTCGCTGAGTA
GTGCGCGAGCAAAATTTAAGCTACAACAAGGCAAGGCTTGACCGACAATTGCATGAAGAATCTGCTTAGG
GTTAGGCGTTTTGCGCTGCTTCGCGATGTACGGGCCAGATATACGCGCTGTGGAATGTGTGTCAGTTAGG
GTGTGGAAAGTCCCCAGGCTCCCCAGCAGGCAGAAGTATGCAAAGCATGCATCTCAATTAGTCAGCAACC
AGGTGTGGAAAGTCCCCAGGCTCCCCAGCAGGCAGAAGTATGCAAAGCATGCATCTCAATTAGTCAGCAA
CCATAGTCCCGCCCCTAACTCCGCCCATCCCGCCCCTAACTCCGCCCAGTTCCGCCCATTCTCCGCCCCA
TGGCTGACTAATTTTTTTTATTTATGCAGAGGCCGAGGCCGCCTCTGCCTCTGAGCTATTCCAGAAGTAG
TGAGGAGGCTTTTTTGGAGGCCTAGGCTTTTGCAAAAAGCTCGCGTTGACATTGATTATTGACTAGTTAT
TAATAGTAATCAATTACGG
